>Addgene plasmid #221645 | p8552 pLIX-PTPN14 ΔPPXY3/4 | addgene full sequence | sequence record 438020 | Addgene NGS Result
AAAAAAAATTAGTCAGCCATGGGGCGGAGAATGGGCGGAACTGGGCGGAGTTAGGGGCGGGATGGGCGGA
GTTAGGGGCGGGATAGCTAGAGCCAGACATGATAAGATACATTGATGAGTTTGGACAAACCACAACTAGA
ATGCAGTGAAAAAAATGCTTTATTTGTGAAATTTGTGATGCTATTGCTTTATTTGTAACCATTATAAGCT
GCAATAAACAAGTTCCTCTCACTCTCTGATATTCATTTCTTTGCAAGTTATAAATACTGAATAATAAGAT
GACATGAACTACTACTGCTAGAGATTTTCCACACTGACTAAAAGGGTCTGAGGGATCTCTAGTTACCAGA
GTCACACAACAGACGGGCACACACTACTTGAAGCACTCAAGGCAAGCTTTATTGAGGCTTAAGCAGTGGG
TTCCCTAGTTAGCCAGAGAGCTCCCAGGCTCAGATCTGGTCTAACCAGAGAGACCCAGTACAAGCAAAAA
GCAGATCTTGTCTTCGTTGGGAGTGAATTAGCCCTTCCAGTCCCCCCTTTTCTTTTAAAAAGTGGCTAAG
ATCTACAGCTGCCTTGTAAGTCATTGGTCTTAAAGGTACCTCTAGTCCGGACGCCGAGGCGAAACAGGCG
GGGAGGCGGCCCAAAGGGAGATCCGACTCGTCTGAGGGCGAAGGCGAAGACGCGGAAGAGGCCGCAGAGC
CGGCAGCAGGCCGCGGGAAGGAAGGTCCGCTGGATTGAGGGCCGAAGGGACGTAGCAGAAGGACGTCCCG
CGCAGAATCCAGGTGGCAACACAGGCGAGCAGCCATGGAAAGGACGTCAGCTTCCCCGACAACACCACGG
AATTGTCAGTGCCCAACAGCCGAGCCCCTGTCCAGCAGCGGGCAAGGCAGGCGGCGATGAGTTCCGCCGT
GGCAATAGGGAGGGGGAAAGCGAAAGTCCCGGAAAGGAGCTGACAGGTGGTGGCAATGCCCCAACCAGTG
GGGGTTGCGTCAGCAAACACAGTGCACACCACGCCACGTTGCCTGACAACGGGCCACAACTCCTCATAAA
GAGACAGCAACCAGGATTTATACAAGGAGGAGAAAATGAAAGCCATACGGGAAGCAATAGCATGATACAA
AGGCATTAAAGCAGCGTATCCACATAGCGTAAAAGGAGCAACATAGTTAAGAATACGATATCTTGGATCG
ATCCTTACTTAGTTACCCGGGGAGCATGTCAAGGTCAAAATCGTCAAGAGCGTCAGCAGGCAGCATATCA
AGGTCAAAGTCGTCAAGGGCATCGGCTGGGAGCATGTCTAAGTCAAAATCGTCAAGGGCGTCGGTCGGCC
CGCCGCTTTCGCACTTTAGCTGTTTCTCCAGGCCACATATGATTAGTTCCAGGCCGAAAAGGAAGGCAGG
TTCGGCTCCCTGCCGGTCGAACAGCTCAATTGCTTGTCTCAGAAGTGGGGGCATAGAATCGGTGGTAGGT
GTCTCTCTTTCCTCTTTTGCTACTTGATGCTCCTGTTCCTCCAATACGCAGCCCAGTGTAAAGTGGCCCA
CGGCGGACAGAGCGTACAGTGCGTTCTCCAGGGAGAAGCCTTGCTGACACAGGAACGCGAGCTGATTTTC
CAGGGTTTCGTACTGTTTCTCTGTTGGGCGGGTGCCGAGATGCACTTTAGCCCCGTCGCGATGTGAGAGG
AGAGCACAGCGGTATGACTTGGCGTTGTTCCGCAGAAAGTCTTGCCATGACTCGCCTTCCAGGGGGCAGA
AGTGGGTATGATGCCTGTCCAGCATCTCGATTGGCAGGGCATCGAGCAGGGCCCGCTTGTTCTTCACGTG
CCAGTACAGGGTAGGCTGCTCAACTCCCAGCTTTTGAGCGAGTTTCCTTGTCGTCAGGCCTTCGATACCG
ACACCATTGAGTAATTCCAGAGCTCCGTTTATGACTTTGCTCTTGTCCAGTCTAGACATTGGACCAGGGT
TTTCTTCAACATCACCACAAGTGAGGAGAGAACCTCTACCTTCGGCACCGGGCTTGCGGGTCATGCACCA
GGTGCGCGGTCCTTCGGGCACCTCGACGTCGGCGGTGACGGTGAAGCCGAGCCGCTCGTAGAAGGGGAGG
TTGCGGGGCGCGGAGGTCTCCAGGAAGGCGGGCACCCCGGCGCGCTCGGCCGCCTCCACTCCGGGGAGCA
CGACGGCGCTGCCCAGACCCTTGCCCTGGTGGTCGGGCGAGACGCCGACGGTGGCCAGGAACCACGCGGG
CTCCTTGGGCCGGTGCGGCGCCAGGAGGCCTTCCATCTGTTGCTGCGCGGCCAGCCGGGAACCGCTCAAC
TCGGCCATGCGCGGGCCGATCTCGGCGAACACCGCCCCCGCTTCGACGCTCTCCGGCGTGGTCCAGACCG
CCACCGCGGCGCCGTCGTCCGCGACCCACACCTTGCCGATGTCGAGCCCGACGCGCGTGAGGAAGAGTTC
TTGCAGCTCGGTGACCCGCTCGATGTGGCGGTCCGGATCGACGGTGTGGCGCGTGGCGGGGTAGTCGGCG
AACGCGGCGGCGAGGGTGCGTACGGCCCTGGGGACGTCGTCGCGGGTGGCGAGGCGCACCGTGGGCTTGT
ACTCGGTCATGGTGAATTGCTGGGGAGAGAGGTCGGTGATTCGGTCAACGAGGGAGCCGACTGCCGACGT
GCGCTCCGGAGGCTTGCAGAATGCGGAACACCGCGCGGGCAGGAACAGGGCCCACACTACCGCCCCACAC
CCCGCCTCCCGCACCGCCCCTTCCCGGCCGCTGCTCTCGGCGCGCCCTGCTGAGCAGCCGCTATTGGCCA
CAGCCCATCGCGGTCGGCGCGCTGCCATTGCTCCCTGGCGCTGTCCGTCTGCGAGGGTACTAGTGAGACG
TGCGGCTTCCGTTTGTCACGTCCGGCACGCCGCGAACCGCAAGGAACCTTCCCGACTTAGGGGCGGAGCA
GGAAGCGTCGCCGGGGGGCCCACAAGGGTAGCGGCGAAGATCCGGGTGACGCTGCGAACGGACGTGAAGA
ATGTGCGAGACCCAGGGTCGGCGCCGCTGCGTTTCCCGGAACCACGCCCAGAGCAGCCGCGTCCCTGCGC
AAACCCAGGGCTGCCTTGGAAAAGGCGCAACCCCAACCCCGGATCCTTAGTGGTGGTGGTGGTGGTGGAC
CGGACGCGTTTACGCATAATCCGGCACATCATACGGATAACCGGTAACCACTTTGTACAAGAAAGTTGGC
AAAATGAGTCTGGAGTTTTGGAGGAACTGGATGAGGACTTGGTAGACAAACTTGTACTGAGCGATAGTCT
GGATCATGAACATCCTCTGCTCCCTGAGGAGCCTCAGCATCATGGGCACTTCCACCTTTTCGTTATGTTC
CAAGCAGTAGATCATCAGCTCAGAAAGAATGAGCACGCCGGTCCTTCCCACCCCAGCACTACAGTGGACC
ACGATGGGCGGGTGCCGGTTCTTGGTGCCTTCCAGCATGCTGTTGGTATGGCGACGGACCGACTGGATCT
CCTCCAAGTAGGATAAAAATCCTTGGACATCCTCTGGACAGCCGTGATCTGGCCAGTCAGTATATTGTAA
ATGCCACACCGTCCTTTCTTGCCCAGACAAAAGGTGCTTGACCTTCAAGCCCGTGGTTGCATAGCAAACA
GAATCCGTTCGAAACTTCGTGGTGACCTTGAACTTGCCATAGGTGGCTGAGCTGTGCTTTGAACCTAGTT
TGGGCCAGTATCGGTGGCTTTTGGTTCGTCCACCCTCCTCCTCTGCAGTGACCATGGCAATCACATTCAC
TCCCTGCTCCCACACCATCTGCCAGAAGTCGTGGCACGTGTGTGGCAGGGGCCCCTGGGTGGCTATGTAG
TGCCATTCTGCCCCGCCAACCACCACCTTGATGTGGGAGGCATTAATGTATCCTGTGTTATTTTCTTTGG
TTGGTATCAGCTCTACTCGATTCTCCTCATAGGGGACAACTTCACGGATTCGGCTGCGCTCGGCGTTTTC
TGGCAGAGCTGCTGTGCTGAAAATGCCATTCGCCTTTTTCTTTGGAATTTGCTCATATTCTGTGAACACC
ATTCCCTCTTCTAGTTTCTTCTTCAGGGTTCTGAACCTCTCGTCCATGGGAACCCGGGTGGCATCAACTC
GATTCTCTTCCCGCCCTGAGACTCGAGCCACCGAGAGCCCATTCAATGCTGCCAACATCAGCGGCCTCTT
CTGTGCCTCCAGGCCTGCCATCTTCTGCTTCTCTAGATTCCTGATCATCATCTCTCTCTCTATAATGCTG
TCTTCCAGGGAAAACATTTCAGACACAGGTCTCTCCTTCACAGGCTCTTTTTTGACCCGCTCCTTCACAC
TAGTCAGGTCGGGTTCCGAGATGGATGGGCCGAGAGAGGCCCCGTTGACAGCCGGCGGGTCAGTCCGAGA
CATGCTGATGGCCTTGGCTGGCCCATGCCTCAGCACCCTGGCTCTGGCCATGGCGGGAGGAAGGCTGGCT
TGGTCCTGCCTCAGAGCCCCATTGCTCACACTCTTCCTTGGACCGGGGGGCTTGTTGGGGATGCGGGCCA
GGGCCGCCTGCAGCTGGGCACTGTACTCCATCTTCTCCCGGAGCATGGGGATCTGGGGCACCGATTCTGG
AGCCTCCTCCTCCTCCTCCTCACTCTCGCTGCTGTGGATTAGCATAGTGGCATCAGAGAAGGTCTTCTTG
TGGTGATACTGAGGGAGCTGGGGGACCTCGTGGCTGCCTGACCCCTCCTCGGGCGGTCCCTGCTCCCGGA
GCGTGTTGCGGCGAGCCATGGGGAGGTGGAGCGACTTGAGCGTCATGGCCTCCATGCCCCGCACCATGCT
GTTCATCACCTCCAGGCTGTGGCGCTTGTTCACAGTGCCGTGGTGCTTGGTGGCCGTGAGGGGCTCGCTC
ACCTCCTGGAGAGACTGATGAACCACCGGAGAGCTGTCCTCTTGGAAGGTCTTCACCGAGAGCTGCACCT
TCCGGGTCACCAGGTCCGGGCTGCTGCCGCTGACGTACTTGTGGCGGTGGCTGGCCAGGTCTGGGGTGCT
GGTGGCAGGTCGTGGCCGTGGTGGCCTGAAGAGATAGTTCTTAAGCATGTGGGCCGTGCTGTAGTTATGG
CTGCCCTGCAGCTGCATGTTGGCCAGCTCTGGGGTGCTCACCGTGTGCGAGATGGCGCTTGCCCCCGGCT
TGCTTGGTACCACATTATTCTTTGGGTTCCTCTGGTCAGATGGACTGACAAGTTTGTTGCTGTAGACCCC
CTGTGGCCCATAAGGGACAGTGTAGGGGTGCCTCTCCCGCATCTCCGGTTGGCTGTACACCAGATCCTCT
GGCTGGTTGTAGGCATGGGTGTTGATAATGTTGAGGTTTCTCAGAGACTGGCTCTGGCTGTCTGTATGCA
GGATCCCCCTCTTCATCTGGCGCATGACTGTCTCATAATCGGGGGTTGGCCTGTACGAGGGCACGATGAT
CGCGCTGTGCCGGTGGCTCGGGATGTAGTCGGCCCGCATGATGTCACTCCCAGGGATACTGAGGTTGGAG
GATACAGGGGAGGCCTGGATGAAACTTTGCGAGCAGTTGAGGGAGTTGACGCTGTGAACGCTACACACGC
TGCCATTGGTGACAGTGCCATTTAAATAATTTAAGTCCAGGCTGTTGTGAGAGTTGCAATACAAGGCTTC
TTCATTCCCATGAAAAATGCTGTCTTGCGAGGTGTGCGTTTCCGAGTAGTGCTCACCACACTGGACGTGA
ACGGGAGGCAGGATGTACGGCTGCTGCCTGGGCAGAGAGGACCGGCTCCAGGTGGGCTGGCGTCTGATGG
GGGGTGGAGAATTTGACTGTTCAGTGCAGATTTTGTTTTGTTTGTAAAACTTGTGTCGTGTGGCAAACAA
CCGAGAAATATACTTGGCATTTTCGATATCATCCGTGTGAAAGAGGGCAGTCTCTTCTTTGTTGATGAGC
TCCACTAGAATGGTCGACTTGTTATGAGTGATATTCCCCATGTCATTCCACCTGTATATTACCGCTTGTC
TTCCAATTCTGTTCCTCACGAAAATCCCCATAAAGAAAATGCCAAGGTGTACACAGTTTCCATGATTGTC
CTTTACAGGGAAGATTTCCTGTCCAAATCCATCCAAACGTTCAACTTCATTGATGTACATCAGTTCAGCT
TCTGCTGGCAGGATTCCACTGTGGGCTTTGTGTTCTTGGGCTACCTTCTGGGTCAGCTCCTCCAGAACAG
CCTCTTCCAGGGCCAAATCCATAGGAAATAGCACATACTCTCTGAGGAAATCTTGAGAATCAAACTGATT
ATAGTCTCCAAAATCAGCTTGCACAGCTAGGCCGGCTAGCCGAATCACCTGGTCCAATGTACATCGTAAT
CGCCCTTCAAGCACATCTTTTTTGACTTGCAGGTAATACTGATATCTTGTGGCCTCTTGCTGAAGCCATG
ACACATTTGGCACATAGAACATGACTCCAAAGAAAAGCAAAGGCTCATTAGCGAATTTGTCCAGATGTTT
CTTCAGAGGTTTCTCCAGCTCCACCCATCGTGCTTGCTGGCTCTTGCTGAGAAACCAAAGGCCAAAGTAG
TGCGTCTCTCGCAGCTCCAGCCTCTGGGCCACAGCCTCCAGGCATTCTTGCCCTGTGCTTTCCACCGACA
GCGTGCACTCGATAACATTGCTGTCCAGCAGGCGAATCCGTGTGACAAAGCAGTTCTTGCTCAGGACGTT
GTAGCGCCGTGTCCGGCGGAGCTTCAGACCAAAAGGCATGGTGCCAACTTTTTTGTACAAACTTGTTGAT
CAATCGATGCTAGCCAATTCTCCAGGCGATCTGACGGTTCACTAAACGAGCTCTGCTTATATAGGCCTCC
CACCGTACACGCCTACCTCGACATACGTTCTCTATCACTGATAGGGAGTAAACTCGACATACGTTCTCTA
TCACTGATAGGGATAAACTCGACATACGTTCTCTATCACTGATAGGGAGTAAACTCGACATACGTTCTCT
ATCACTGATAGGGAGTAAACTCGACATACGTTCTCTATCACTGATAGGGAGTAAACTCGACATCGTTCTC
TATCACTGATAGGGAGTAAACTCGACATACGTTCTCTATCACTGATAGGGAGTAAACTCGACATATCGAT
TCGCGGCCAAAGTGGATCTCTGCTGTCCCTGTAATAAACCCGAAAATTTTGAATTTTTGTAATTTGTTTT
TGTAATTCTTTAGTTTGTATGTCTGTTGCTATTATGTCTACTATTCTTTCCCCTGCACTGTACCCCCCAA
TCCCCCCTTTTCTTTTAAAATTGTGGATGAATACTGCCATTTGTCTCGAGGTCGAGAATTGTCCCCTCGG
GGTTGGGAGGTGGGTCTGAAACGATAATGGTGAATATCCCTGCCTAACTCTATTCACTATAGAAAGTACA
GCAAAAACTATTCTTAAACCTACCAAGCCTCCTACTATCATTATGAATAATTTTATATACCACAGCCAAT
TTGTTATGTTAAACCAATTCCACAAACTTGCCCATTTATCTAATTCCAATAATTCTTGTTCATTCTTTTC
TTGCTGGTTTTGCGATTCTTCAATTAAGGAGTGTATTAAGCTTGTGTAATTGTTAATTTCTCTGTCCCAC
TCCATCCAGGTCGTGTGATTCCAAATCTGTTCCAGAGATTTATTACTCCAACTAGCATTCCAAGGCACAG
CAGTGGTGCAAATGAGTTTTCCAGAGCAACCCCAAATCCCCAGGAGCTGTTGATCCTTTAGGTATCTTTC
CACAGCCAGGATTCTTGCCTGGAGCTGCTTGATGCCCCAGACTGTGAGTTGCAACAGATGCTGTTGCGCC
TCAATAGCCCTCAGCAAATTGTTCTGCTGCTGCACTATACCAGACAATAATTGTCTGGCCTGTACCGTCA
GCGTCATTGACGCTGCGCCCATAGTGCTTCCTGCTGCTCCCAAGAACCCAAGGAACAAAGCTCCTATTCC
CACTGCTCTTTTTTCTCTCTGCACCACTCTTCTCTTTGCCTTGGTGGGTGCTACTCCTAATGGTTCAATT
TTTACTACTTTATATTTATATAATTCACTTCTCCAATTGTCCCTCATATCTCCTCCTCCAGGTCTGAAGA
TCAGCGGCCGCTTGCTGTGCGGTGGTCTTACTTTTGTTTTGCTCTTCCTCTATCTTGTCTAAAGCTTCCT
TGGTGTCTTTTATCTCTATCCTTTGATGCACACAATAGAGGGTTGCTACTGTATTATATAATGATCTAAG
TTCTTCTGATCCTGTCTGAAGGGATGGTTGTAGCTGTCCCAGTATTTGTCTACAGCCTTCTGATGTTTCT
AACAGGCCAGGATTAACTGCGAATCGTTCTAGCTCCCTGCTTGCCCATACTATATGTTTTAATTTATATT
TTTTCTTTCCCCCTGGCCTTAACCGAATTTTTTCCCATCGCGATCTAATTCTCCCCCGCTTAATACTGAC
GCTCTCGCACCCATCTCTCTCCTTCTAGCCTCCGCTAGTCAAAATTTTTGGCGTACTCACCAGTCGCCGC
CCCTCGCCTCTTGCCGTGCGCGCTTCAGCAAGCCGAGTCCTGCGTCGAGAGAGCTCCTCTGGTTTCCCTT
TCGCTTTCAAGTCCCTGTTCGGGCGCCACTGCTAGAGATTTTCCACACTGACTAAAAGGGTCTGAGGGAT
CTCTAGTTACCAGAGTCACACAACAGACGGGCACACACTACTTGAAGCACTCAAGGCAAGCTTTATTGAG
GCTTAAGCAGTGGGTTCCCTAGTTAGCCAGAGAGCTCCCAGGCTCAGATCTGGTCTAACCAGAGAGACCC
GTTTATGTATCGAGCTAGGCACTTAAATACAATATCTCTGCAATGCGGCAATTCAGTGGTTCGTCCAATC
CATGTCAGACCCGTCTGTTGCCTTCCTAATAAGGCACGATCGTACCACCTTACTTCCACCAATCGGCATG
CACGGTGCTTTTTCTCTCCTTGTAAGGCATGTTGCTAACTCATCGTTACCATGTTGCAAGACTACAAGAG
TATTGCATAAGACTACATTAAGCTTGCAGCTCCAGCTTTTGTTCCCTTTAGTGAGGGTTAATTGCGCGCT
TGGCGTAATCATGGTCATAGCTGTTTCCTGTGTGAAATTGTTATCCGCTCACAATTCCACACAACATACG
AGCCGGAAGCATAAAGTGTAAAGCCTGGGGTGCCTAATGAGTGAGCTAACTCACATTAATTGCGTTGCGC
TCACTGCCCGCTTTCCAGTCGGGAAACCTGTCGTGCCAGCTGCATTAATGAATCGGCCAACGCGCGGGGA
GAGGCGGTTTGCGTATTGGGCGCTCTTCCGCTTCCTCGCTCACTGACTCGCTGCGCTCGGTCGTTCGGCT
GCGGCGAGCGGTATCAGCTCACTCAAAGGCGGTAATACGGTTATCCACAGAATCAGGGGATAACGCAGGA
AAGAACATGTGAGCAAAAGGCCAGCAAAAGGCCAGGAACCGTAAAAAGGCCGCGTTGCTGGCGTTTTTCC
ATAGGCTCCGCCCCCCTGACGAGCATCACAAAAATCGACGCTCAAGTCAGAGGTGGCGAAACCCGACAGG
ACTATAAAGATACCAGGCGTTTCCCCCTGGAAGCTCCCTCGTGCGCTCTCCTGTTCCGACCCTGCCGCTT
ACCGGATACCTGTCCGCCTTTCTCCCTTCGGGAAGCGTGGCGCTTTCTCATAGCTCACGCTGTAGGTATC
TCAGTTCGGTGTAGGTCGTTCGCTCCAAGCTGGGCTGTGTGCACGAACCCCCCGTTCAGCCCGACCGCTG
CGCCTTATCCGGTAACTATCGTCTTGAGTCCAACCCGGTAAGACACGACTTATCGCCACTGGCAGCAGCC
ACTGGTAACAGGATTAGCAGAGCGAGGTATGTAGGCGGTGCTACAGAGTTCTTGAAGTGGTGGCCTAACT
ACGGCTACACTAGAAGAACAGTATTTGGTATCTGCGCTCTGCTGAAGCCAGTTACCTTCGGAAAAAGAGT
TGGTAGCTCTTGATCCGGCAAACAAACCACCGCTGGTAGCGGTGGTTTTTTTGTTTGCAAGCAGCAGATT
ACGCGCAGAAAAAAAGGATCTCAAGAAGATCCTTTGATCTTTTCTACGGGGTCTGACGCTCAGTGGAACG
AAAACTCACGTTAAGGGATTTTGGTCATGAGATTATCAAAAAGGATCTTCACCTAGATCCTTTTAAATTA
AAAATGAAGTTTTAAATCAATCTAAAGTATATATGAGTAAACTTGGTCTGACAGTTACCAATGCTTAATC
AGTGAGGCACCTATCTCAGCGATCTGTCTATTTCGTTCATCCATAGTTGCCTGACTCCCCGTCGTGTAGA
TAACTACGATACGGGAGGGCTTACCATCTGGCCCCAGTGCTGCAATGATACCGCGAGACCCACGCTCACC
GGCTCCAGATTTATCAGCAATAAACCAGCCAGCCGGAAGGGCCGAGCGCAGAAGTGGTCCTGCAACTTTA
TCCGCCTCCATCCAGTCTATTAATTGTTGCCGGGAAGCTAGAGTAAGTAGTTCGCCAGTTAATAGTTTGC
GCAACGTTGTTGCCATTGCTACAGGCATCGTGGTGTCACGCTCGTCGTTTGGTATGGCTTCATTCAGCTC
CGGTTCCCAACGATCAAGGCGAGTTACATGATCCCCCATGTTGTGCAAAAAAGCGGTTAGCTCCTTCGGT
CCTCCGATCGTTGTCAGAAGTAAGTTGGCCGCAGTGTTATCACTCATGGTTATGGCAGCACTGCATAATT
CTCTTACTGTCATGCCATCCGTAAGATGCTTTTCTGTGACTGGTGAGTACTCAACCAAGTCATTCTGAGA
ATAGTGTATGCGGCGACCGAGTTGCTCTTGCCCGGCGTCAATACGGGATAATACCGCGCCACATAGCAGA
ACTTTAAAAGTGCTCATCATTGGAAAACGTTCTTCGGGGCGAAAACTCTCAAGGATCTTACCGCTGTTGA
GATCCAGTTCGATGTAACCCACTCGTGCACCCAACTGATCTTCAGCATCTTTTACTTTCACCAGCGTTTC
TGGGTGAGCAAAAACAGGAAGGCAAAATGCCGCAAAAAAGGGAATAAGGGCGACACGGAAATGTTGAATA
CTCATACTCTTCCTTTTTCAATATTATTGAAGCATTTATCAGGGTTATTGTCTCATGAGCGGATACATAT
TTGAAAGGCCTCCAAAAAAGCCTCCTCACTACTTCTGGAATAGCTCAGAGGCCGAGGCGGCCTCGGCCTC
TGCATAAAT
Features (pLannotate 1.2.2; 30 found; start..end, strand, type, name):
     63..84      -  rep_origin     SV40 ori (fragment): SV40 origin of replication
    103..224     -  polyA_signal   SV40 poly(A) signal: SV40 polyadenylation signal
    296..529     -  LTR            3' LTR (ΔU3): self-inactivating 3' long terminal repeat (LTR) from HIV-1
    531..602     -  CDS            nef (fragment): NEF_HV1Z2 - Experimental evidence at protein level: Swiss-Prot protein existence level 1. Extracellular Nef protein targets CD4(+) T-lymphocytes for apoptosis by interacting with CXCR4 surface receptors. From Human immunodeficiency virus type 1 group M subtype D (isolate Z2/CDC-Z34) (HIV-1).
    628..1176    -  misc_feature   WPRE (fragment): woodchuck hepatitis virus posttranscriptional regulatory element
   1212..1322    -  CDS            VP48: 3 tandem repeats of the minimal activation domain of herpes simplex virus VP16 (Cheng et al., 2013)
   1252..1949    -  CDS            rtTA3 (fragment): reverse tetracycline transactivator 3 activates expression from Tet-responsive promoters in the presence of doxycycline
   2004..2600    -  CDS            PuroR (fragment): puromycin N-acetyltransferase; pac from Streptomyces; confers resistance to puromycin
   2610..3120    -  promoter       hPGK promoter: human phosphoglycerate kinase 1 promoter
   3130..3148    -  CDS            9xHis (fragment): 9xHis affinity tag
   3198..3215    +  protein_bind   attB2 (fragment): mutant version of attB; core recombination site for the Gateway® BP reaction BP Clonase™
   3223..6759    -  CDS            PTPN14: PTN14_HUMAN - Also known as PEZ, PTPD2. Experimental evidence at protein level: Swiss-Prot protein existence level 1. Protein tyrosine phosphatase which may play a role in the regulation of lymphangiogenesis, cell-cell adhesion, cell-matrix adhesion, cell migration, cell growth and also regulates TGF-beta gene expression, thereby modulating epithelial-mesenchymal transition. Mediates beta-catenin dephosphorylation at adhesion junctions. Acts as a negative regulator of the oncogenic property of YAP, a downstream target of the hippo pathway, in a cell density-dependent manner. May function as a
   6768..6785    -  protein_bind   attB1 (fragment): mutant version of attB; core recombination site for the Gateway® BP reaction BP Clonase™
   6815..7129    -  promoter       tight TRE promoter: Tet-responsive promoter PTight, consisting of seven tet operator sequences followed by the minimal CMV promoter
   7183..7300    -  misc_feature   cPPT/CTS: central polypurine tract and central termination sequence of HIV-1
   7341..7365    -  CDS            Rev (fragment): human immunodeficiency virus 1 (HIV-1) Rev protein; rev; enhances nuclear export of unspliced and incompletely spliced viral mRNAs
   7742..7975    -  misc_feature   RRE: The Rev response element (RRE) of HIV-1 allows for Rev-dependent mRNA export from the nucleus to the cytoplasm.
   8121..8484    -  CDS            HIV-1 gag (fragment): gag protein from human immunodeficiency virus 1; gag
   8468..8593    -  misc_feature   HIV-1 Ψ: packaging signal of human immunodeficiency virus type 1
   8640..8820    -  LTR            5' LTR (truncated): truncated 5' long terminal repeat (LTR) from HIV-1
   8821..9047    -  promoter       RSV promoter: Rous sarcoma virus enhancer/promoter
   9075..9093    -  promoter       T3 promoter: promoter for bacteriophage T3 RNA polymerase
   9136..9158    -  protein_bind   lac operator (fragment): The lac repressor binds to the lac operator to inhibit transcription in E. coli. This inhibition can be relieved by adding lactose or isopropyl-β-D-thiogalactopyranoside (IPTG). lac repressor encoded by lacI
   9162..9192    -  promoter       lac promoter: promoter for the E. coli lac operon
   9207..9228    -  protein_bind   CAP binding site: CAP binding activates transcription in the presence of cAMP. E. coli catabolite activator protein
   9241..9333    -  CDS            lacI (fragment): lac repressor; lacI; The lac repressor binds to the lac operator to inhibit transcription in E. coli. This inhibition can be relieved by adding lactose or isopropyl-β-D-thiogalactopyranoside (IPTG).
   9516..10104   -  rep_origin     ori: high-copy-number ColE1/pMB1/pBR322/pUC origin of replication
  10275..11135   -  CDS            AmpR: β-lactamase; bla; confers resistance to ampicillin, carbenicillin, and related antibiotics
  11136..11199   -  promoter       AmpR promoter: bla
  11207..63      -  rep_origin     SV40 ori (across the origin): SV40 origin of replication
