[The description below was written by a language model from this plasmid's Addgene catalogue record and pLannotate feature annotations shown in this document.]
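Description:
p8552 pLIX-PTPN14 ΔPPXY3/4 is a third-generation-style, self-inactivating HIV-1 lentiviral transfer plasmid built on the pLIX_402 GAW backbone for doxycycline-inducible expression of a human PTPN14 mutant in mammalian cells. In bacteria it is maintained through a ColE1/pUC-type origin and selected with ampicillin via β-lactamase. The catalogue entry lists it as low copy and propagated in a recombination-deficient stable strain, which is common for LTR-containing vectors. The viral frame consists of an RSV promoter fused to a truncated 5' LTR, the Ψ packaging signal with a gag fragment, the RRE for Rev-dependent export of the genomic RNA, cPPT/CTS, a WPRE, and a ΔU3 3' LTR followed by an SV40 polyadenylation signal.

The payload is an all-in-one Tet-On arrangement. A tight TRE promoter (seven tet operators upstream of a minimal CMV promoter) drives the PTPN14 open reading frame, which was introduced by Gateway recombination and is flanked by attB1 and attB2 remnants. The insert lacks the third and fourth PPXY motifs. According to the record it carries a C-terminal HA tag, although the feature table does not annotate an HA tag and instead shows only a short His-tag-like fragment downstream of attB2. A separate human PGK promoter constitutively expresses puromycin N-acetyltransferase followed by the rtTA3 reverse transactivator, so transduced cells can be selected with puromycin and then activate the TRE on addition of doxycycline. PTPN14 is annotated as a negative regulator of YAP, and the associated publication studies HPV18 E7-mediated PTPN14 degradation and YAP1 activation. The construct allows the deletion mutant to be expressed under controlled induction in that context.
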