Addgene plasmid #221645: p8552 pLIX-PTPN14 ΔPPXY3/4
Purpose: Doxycycline-inducible overexpression of human PTPN14 ΔPPXY3/4 mutant
Depositing lab: Elizabeth White. Depositing organization: University of Pennsylvania. Publication: HPV18 E7 inhibits LATS1 kinase and activates YAP1 by degrading PTPN14. Blakely WJ, Hatterschide J, White EA. mBio. 2024 Sep 9:e0181124. doi: 10.1128/mbio.01811-24. PubMed 39248565.
Backbone
  Vector backbone: pLIX_402 GAW
  Vector type: Lentiviral
  Selectable markers: Puromycin
Growth in bacteria
  Bacterial resistance: Ampicillin, 100 μg/mL
  Growth temperature: 30°C
  Growth strain: NEB Stable
  Copy number: Low Copy
Gene/Insert
  Gene/Insert name: PTPN14 ΔPPXY3/4
  Species: H. sapiens (human)
  Mutation: deletion of the third and fourth PPXY motifs as described in PMID: 31486770
  Entrez Gene: PTPN14 (a.k.a. CATLPH, PEZ, PTP36, PTPD2)
  Tag / fusion protein: HA (C terminal on insert)
  Cloning method: Gateway Cloning
Terms and licenses: Academic/Nonprofit Terms; Industry Terms: Not Available to Industry
Depositor comments: Please visit https://doi.org/10.1101/2024.03.07.583953 for bioRxiv preprint.
How to cite: p8552 pLIX-PTPN14 ΔPPXY3/4 was a gift from Elizabeth White (Addgene plasmid # 221645 ; http://n2t.net/addgene:221645 ; RRID:Addgene_221645)
